>Addgene plasmid #83431 | h-alpha-ENaC-2 | depositor full sequence | sequence record 164402 | h-alpha-ENaC-2 sequence 7625 bps
GACGGATCGGGAGATCTCCCGATCCCCTATGGTCGACTCTCAGTACAATCTGCTCTGATGCCGCATAGTT
AAGCCAGTATCTGCTCCCTGCTTGTGTGTTGGAGGTCGCTGAGTAGTGCGCGAGCAAAATTTAAGCTACA
ACAAGGCAAGGCTTGACCGACAATTGCATGAAGAATCTGCTTAGGGTTAGGCGTTTTGCGCTGCTTCGCG
ATGTACGGGCCAGATATACGCGTTGACATTGATTATTGACTAGTTATTAATAGTAATCAATTACGGGGTC
ATTAGTTCATAGCCCATATATGGAGTTCCGCGTTACATAACTTACGGTAAATGGCCCGCCTGGCTGACCG
CCCAACGACCCCCGCCCATTGACGTCAATAATGACGTATGTTCCCATAGTAACGCCAATAGGGACTTTCC
ATTGACGTCAATGGGTGGACTATTTACGGTAAACTGCCCACTTGGCAGTACATCAAGTGTATCATATGCC
AAGTACGCCCCCTATTGACGTCAATGACGGTAAATGGCCCGCCTGGCATTATGCCCAGTACATGACCTTA
TGGGACTTTCCTACTTGGCAGTACATCTACGTATTAGTCATCGCTATTACCATGGTGATGCGGTTTTGGC
AGTACATCAATGGGCGTGGATAGCGGTTTGACTCACGGGGATTTCCAAGTCTCCACCCCATTGACGTCAA
TGGGAGTTTGTTTTGGCACCAAAATCAACGGGACTTTCCAAAATGTCGTAACAACTCCGCCCCATTGACG
CAAATGGGCGGTAGGCGTGTACGGTGGGAGGTCTATATAAGCAGAGCTCTCTGGCTAACTAGAGAACCCA
CTGCTTACTGGCTTATCGAAATTAATACGACTCACTATAGGGAGACCCAAGCTTGGTACCGAGCTCGGAT
CCACTAGTAACGGCCGCCAGTGTGCTGGAATTGGGCAGTCGCAGGGTGGGACATGGGCATGGCCAGGGGC
AGCCTCACTCGGGTTCCAGGGGTGATGGGAGAGGGCACTCAGGGCCCAGAGCTCAGCCTTGACCCTGACC
CTTGCTCTCCCCAATCCACTCCGGGGCTCATGAAGGGGAACAAGCTGGAGGAGCAGGACCCTAGACCTCT
GCAGCCCATACCAGGTCTCATGGAGGGGAACAAGCTGGAGGAGCAGGACTCTAGCCCTCCACAGTCCACT
CCAGGGCTCATGAAGGGGAACAAGCGTGAGGAGCAGGGGCTGGGCCCCGAACCTGCGGCGCCCCAGCAGC
CCACGGCGGAGGAGGAGGCCCTGATCGAGTTCCACCGCTCCTACCGAGAGCTCTTCGAGTTCTTCTGCAA
CAACACCACCATCCACGGCGCCATCCGCCTGGTGTGCTCCCAGCACAACCGCATGAAGACGGCCTTCTGG
GCAGTGCTGTGGCTCTGCACCTTTGGCATGATGTACTGGCAATTCGGCCTGCTTTTCGGAGAGTACTTCA
GCTACCCCGTCAGCCTCAACATCAACCTCAACTCGGACAAGCTCGTCTTCCCCGCAGTGACCATCTGCAC
CCTCAATCCCTACAGGTACCCGGAAATTAAAGAGGAGCTGGAGGAGCTGGACCGCATCACAGAGCAGACG
CTCTTTGACCTGTACAAATACAGCTCCTTCACCACTCTCGTGGCCGGCTCCCGCAGCCGTCGCGACCTGC
GGGGGACTCTGCCGCACCCCTTGCAGCGCCTGAGGGTCCCGCCCCCGCCTCACGGGGCCCGTCGAGCCCG
TAGCGTGGCCTCCAGCTTGCGGGACAACAACCCCCAGGTGGACTGGAAGGACTGGAAGATCGGCTTCCAG
CTGTGCAACCAGAACAAATCGGACTGCTTCTACCAGACATACTCATCAGGGGTGGATGCGGTGAGGGAGT
GGTACCGCTTCCACTACATCAACATCCTGTCGAGGCTGCCAGAGACTCTGCCATCCCTGGAGGAGGACAC
GCTGGGCAACTTCATCTTCGCCTGCCGCTTCAACCAGGTCTCCTGCAACCAGGCGAATTACTCTCACTTC
CACCACCCGATGTATGGAAACTGCTATACTTTCAATGACAAGAACAACTCCAACCTCTGGATGTCTTCCA
TGCCTGGAATTAACAACGGTCTGTCCCTGATGCTGCGCGCAGAGCAGAATGACTTCATTCCCCTCCTGTC
CACAGTGACTGGGGCCCGGGTAATGGTGCACGGGCAGGATGAACCTGCCTTTATGGATGATGGTGGCTTT
AACTTGCGGCCTGGCGTGGAGACCTCCATCAGCATGAGGAAGGAAACCCTGGACAGACTTGGGGGCGATT
ATGGCGACTGCACCAAGAATGGCAGTGATGTTCCTGTTGAGAACCTTTACCCTTCAAAGTACACACAGCA
GGTGTGTATTCACTCCTGCTTCCAGGAGAGCATGATCAAGGAGTGTGGCTGTGCCTACATCTTCTATCCG
CGGCCCCAGAACGTGGAGTACTGTGACTACAGAAAGCACAGTTCCTGGGGGTACTGCTACTATAAGCTCC
AGGTTGACTTCTCCTCAGACCACCTGGGCTGTTTCACCAAGTGCCGGAAGCCATGCAGCGTGACCAGCTA
CCAGCTCTCTGCTGGTTACTCACGATGGCCCTCGGTGACATCCCAGGAATGGGTCTTCCAGATGCTATCG
CGACAGAACAATTACACCGTCAACAACAAGAGAAATGGAGTGGCCAAAGTCAACATCTTCTTCAAGGAGC
TGAACTACAAAACCAATTCTGAGTCTCCCTCTGTCACGATGGTCACCCTCCTGTCCAACCTGGGCAGCCA
GTGGAGCCTGTGGTTCGGCTCCTCGGTGTTGTCTGTGGTGGAGATGGCTGAGCTCGTCTTTGACCTGCTG
GTCATCATGTTCCTCATGCTGCTCCGAAGGTTCCGAAGCCGATACTGGTCTCCAGGCCGAGGGGGCAGGG
GTGCTCAGGAGGTAGCCTCCACCCTGGCATCCTCCCCTCCTTCCCACTTCTGCCCCCACCCCATGTCTCT
GTCCTTGTCCCAGCCAGGCCCTGCTCCCTCTCCAGCCTTGACAGCCCCTCCCCCTGCCTATGCCACCCTG
GGCCCCCGCCCATCTCCAGGGGGCTCTGCAGGGGCCAGTTCCGACTACAAGGACGACGATGACAAGTGAC
TCGAGCATGCATCTAGAGGGCCCTATTCTATAGTGTCACCTAAATGCTAGAGCTCGCTGATCAGCCTCGA
CTGTGCCTTCTAGTTGCCAGCCATCTGTTGTTTGCCCCTCCCCCGTGCCTTCCTTGACCCTGGAAGGTGC
CACTCCCACTGTCCTTTCCTAATAAAATGAGGAAATTGCATCGCATTGTCTGAGTAGGTGTCATTCTATT
CTGGGGGGTGGGGTGGGGCAGGACAGCAAGGGGGAGGATTGGGAAGACAATAGCAGGCATGCTGGGGATG
CGGTGGGCTCTATGGCTTCTGAGGCGGAAAGAACCAGCTGGGGCTCTAGGGGGTATCCCC
[124 nt withheld, positions 3491-3614]
C
[32 nt withheld, positions 3616-3647]
CA
[57 nt withheld, positions 3650-3706]
A
[49 nt withheld, positions 3708-3756]
CCTTTGACGTTGGAGTCCACGTTCTTT
[37 nt withheld, positions 3784-3820]
ACCCTATCTCGGTCTATTCTTTTGATTTATAAGGGATTTTGGGGATTTCGGCCTATTGGTTAAAAAATGA
GCTGATTTAACAAAAATTTAACGCGAATTAATTCTGTGGAATGTGTGTCAGTTAGGGTGTGGAAAGTCCC
CAGGCTCCCCAGGCAGGCAGAAGTATGCAAAGCATGCATCTCAATTAGTCAGCAACCAGGTGTGGAAAGT
CCCCAGGCTCCCCAGCAGGCAGAAGTATGCAAAGCATGCATCTCAATTAGTCAGCAACCATAGTCCCGCC
CCTAACTCCGCCCATCCCGCCCCTAACTCCGCCCAGTTCCGCCCATTCTCCGCCCCATGGCTGACTAATT
TTTTTTATTTATGCAGAGGCCGAGGCCGCCTCTGCCTCTGAGCTATTCCAGAAGTAGTGAGGAGGCTTTT
TTGGAGGCCTAGGCTTTTGCAAAAAGCTCCCGGGAGCTTGTATATCCATTTTCGGATCTGATCAAGAGAC
AGGATGAGGATCGTTTCGCATGATTGAACAAGATGGATTGCACGCAGGTTCTCCGGCCGCTTGGGTGGAG
AGGCTATTCGGCTATGACTGGGCACAACAGACAATCGGCTGCTCTGATGCCGCCGTGTTCCGGCTGTCAG
CGCAGGGGCGCCCGGTTCTTTTTGTCAAGACCGACCTGTCCGGTGCCCTGAATGAACTGCAGGACGAGGC
AGCGCGGCTATCGTGGCTGGCCACGACGGGCGTTCCTTGCGCAGCTGTGCTCGACGTTGTCACTGAAGCG
GGAAGGGACTGGCTGCTATTGGGCGAAGTGCCGGGGCAGGATCTCCTGTCATCTCACCTTGCTCCTGCCG
AGAAAGTATCCATCATGGCTGATGCAATGCGGCGGCTGCATACGCTTGATCCGGCTACCTGCCCATTCGA
CCACCAAGCGAAACATCGCATCGAGCGAGCACGTACTCGGATGGAAGCCGGTCTTGTCGATCAGGATGAT
CTGGACGAAGAGCATCAGGGGCTCGCGCCAGCCGAACTGTTCGCCAGGCTCAAGGCGCGCATGCCCGACG
GCGAGGATCTCGTCGTGACCCATGGCGATGCCTGCTTGCCGAATATCATGGTGGAAAATGGCCGCTTTTC
TGGATTCATCGACTGTGGCCGGCTGGGTGTGGCGGACCGCTATCAGGACATAGCGTTGGCTACCCGTGAT
ATTGCTGAAGAGCTTGGCGGCGAATGGGCTGACCGCTTCCTCGTGCTTTACGGTATCGCCGCTCCCGATT
CGCAGCGCATCGCCTTCTATCGCCTTCTTGACGAGTTCTTCTGAGCGGGACTCTGGGGTTCGAAATGACC
GACCAAGCGACGCCCAACCTGCCATCACGAGATTTCGATTCCACCGCCGCCTTCTATGAAAGGTTGGGCT
TCGGAATCGTTTTCCGGGACGCCGGCTGGATGATCCTCCAGCGCGGGGATCTCATGCTGGAGTTCTTCGC
CCACCCCAACTTGTTTATTGCAGCTTATAATGGTTACAAATAAAGCAATAGCATCACAAATTTCACAAAT
AAAGCATTTTTTTCACTGCATTCTAGTTGTGGTTTGTCCAAACTCATCAATGTATCTTATCATGTCTGTA
TACCGTCGACCTCTAGCTAGAGCTTGGCGTAATCATGGTCATAGCTGTTTCCTGTGTGAAATTGTTATCC
GCTCACAATTCCACACAACATACGAGCCGGAAGCATAAAGTGTAAAGCCTGGGGTGCCTAATGAGTGAGC
TAACTCACATTAATTGCGTTGCGCTCACTGCCCGCTTTCCAGTCGGGAAACCTGTCGTGCCAGCTGCATT
AATGAATCGGCCAACGCGCGGGGAGAGGCGGTTTGCGTATTGGGCGCTCTTCCGCTTCCTCGCTCACTGA
CTCGCTGCGCTCGGTCGTTCGGCTGCGGCGAGCGGTATCAGCTCACTCAAAGGCGGTAATACGGTTATCC
ACAGAATCAGGGGATAACGCAGGAAAGAACATGTGAGCAAAAGGCCAGCAAAAGGCCAGGAACCGTAAAA
AGGCCGCGTTGCTGGCGTTTTTCCATAGGCTCCGCCCCCCTGACGAGCATCACAAAAATCGACGCTCAAG
TCAGAGGTGGCGAAACCCGACAGGACTATAAAGATACCAGGCGTTTCCCCCTGGAAGCTCCCTCGTGCGC
TCTCCTGTTCCGACCCTGCCGCTTACCGGATACCTGTCCGCCTTTCTCCCTTCGGGAAGCGTGGCGCTTT
CTCAATGCTCACGCTGTAGGTATCTCAGTTCGGTGTAGGTCGTTCGCTCCAAGCTGGGCTGTGTGCACGA
ACCCCCCGTTCAGCCCGACCGCTGCGCCTTATCCGGTAACTATCGTCTTGAGTCCAACCCGGTAAGACAC
GACTTATCGCCACTGGCAGCAGCCACTGGTAACAGGATTAGCAGAGCGAGGTATGTAGGCGGTGCTACAG
AGTTCTTGAAGTGGTGGCCTAACTACGGCTACACTAGAAGGACAGTATTTGGTATCTGCGCTCTGCTGAA
GCCAGTTACCTTCGGAAAAAGAGTTGGTAGCTCTTGATCCGGCAAACAAACCACCGCTGGTAGCGGTGGT
TTTTTTGTTTGCAAGCAGCAGATTACGCGCAGAAAAAAAGGATCTCAAGAAGATCCTTTGATCTTTTCTA
CGGGGTCTGACGCTCAGTGGAACGAAAACTCACGTTAAGGGATTTTGGTCATGAGATTATCAAAAAGGAT
CTTCACCTAGATCCTTTTAAATTAAAAATGAAGTTTTAAATCAATCTAAAGTATATATGAGTAAACTTGG
TCTGACAGTTACCAATGCTTAATCAGTGAGGCACCTATCTCAGCGATCTGTCTATTTCGTTCATCCATAG
TTGCCTGACTCCCCGTCGTGTAGATAACTACGATACGGGAGGGCTTACCATCTGGCCCCAGTGCTGCAAT
GATACCGCGAGACCCACGCTCACCGGCTCCAGATTTATCAGCAATAAACCAGCCAGCCGGAAGGGCCGAG
CGCAGAAGTGGTCCTGCAACTTTATCCGCCTCCATCCAGTCTATTAATTGTTGCCGGGAAGCTAGAGTAA
GTAGTTCGCCAGTTAATAGTTTGCGCAACGTTGTTGCCATTGCTACAGGCATCGTGGTGTCACGCTCGTC
GTTTGGTATGGCTTCATTCAGCTCCGGTTCCCAACGATCAAGGCGAGTTACATGATCCCCCATGTTGTGC
AAAAAAGCGGTTAGCTCCTTCGGTCCTCCGATCGTTGTCAGAAGTAAGTTGGCCGCAGTGTTATCACTCA
TGGTTATGGCAGCACTGCATAATTCTCTTACTGTCATGCCATCCGTAAGATGCTTTTCTGTGACTGGTGA
GTACTCAACCAAGTCATTCTGAGAATAGTGTATGCGGCGACCGAGTTGCTCTTGCCCGGCGTCAATACGG
GATAATACCGCGCCACATAGCAGAACTTTAAAAGTGCTCATCATTGGAAAACGTTCTTCGGGGCGAAAAC
TCTCAAGGATCTTACCGCTGTTGAGATCCAGTTCGATGTAACCCACTCGTGCACCCAACTGATCTTCAGC
ATCTTTTACTTTCACCAGCGTTTCTGGGTGAGCAAAAACAGGAAGGCAAAATGCCGCAAAAAAGGGAATA
AGGGCGACACGGAAATGTTGAATACTCATACTCTTCCTTTTTCAATATTATTGAAGCATTTATCAGGGTT
ATTGTCTCATGAGCGGATACATATTTGAATGTATTTAGAAAAATAAACAAATAGGGGTTCCGCGCACATT
TCCCCGAAAAGTGCCACCTGACGTC
Features (pLannotate 1.2.2; 22 found; start..end, strand, type, name):
     36..80      -  misc_feature   bom (fragment): basis of mobility region from pBR322
    235..614     +  enhancer       CMV enhancer: human cytomegalovirus immediate early enhancer
    615..818     +  promoter       CMV promoter: human cytomegalovirus (CMV) immediate early promoter
    814..847     +  LTR            5' LTR (truncated) (fragment): truncated 5' long terminal repeat (LTR) from HIV-1
    863..881     +  promoter       T7 promoter: promoter for bacteriophage T7 RNA polymerase
   1080..3122    +  CDS            SCNN1A: SCNNA_HUMAN - Also known as SCNN1. Experimental evidence at protein level: Swiss-Prot protein existence level 1. Sodium permeable non-voltage-sensitive ion channel inhibited by the diuretic amiloride. Mediates the electrodiffusion of the luminal sodium (and water, which follows osmotically) through the apical membrane of epithelial cells. Plays an essential role in electrolyte and blood pressure homeostasis, but also in airway surface liquid homeostasis, which is important for proper clearance of mucus. Controls the reabsorption of sodium in kidney, colon, lung and eccrine sweat glands. Also p
   3126..3146    +  CDS            FLAG (fragment): FLAG® epitope tag, followed by an enterokinase cleavage site
   3177..3195    -  promoter       SP6 promoter: promoter for bacteriophage SP6 RNA polymerase
   3221..3445    +  polyA_signal   bGH poly(A) signal: bovine growth hormone polyadenylation signal
   3449..3470    +  promoter       SV40 promoter (fragment): SV40 enhancer and early promoter
   3491..3919    +  rep_origin     f1 ori (sequence partly withheld): f1 bacteriophage origin of replication; arrow indicates direction of (+) strand synthesis
   3933..4263    +  promoter       SV40 promoter: SV40 enhancer and early promoter
   4330..5121    +  CDS            neo: KKA2_KLEPN - Also known as kan, nptII. Experimental evidence at protein level: Swiss-Prot protein existence level 1. Resistance to kanamycin, neomycin, paromomycin, ribostamycin, butirosin and gentamicin B. From Klebsiella pneumoniae.
   5145..5303    +  CDS            ble (fragment): BLE_KLEPN - Experimental evidence at protein level: Swiss-Prot protein existence level 1. Binding protein with a strong affinity to the bleomycin family of antibiotics. Binds to CL990; an antimitotic-antibiotic compound. From Klebsiella pneumoniae.
   5298..5419    +  polyA_signal   SV40 poly(A) signal: SV40 polyadenylation signal
   5492..5508    -  protein_bind   lac operator: The lac repressor binds to the lac operator to inhibit transcription in E. coli. This inhibition can be relieved by adding lactose or isopropyl-β-D-thiogalactopyranoside (IPTG). lac repressor encoded by lacI
   5516..5546    -  promoter       lac promoter: promoter for the E. coli lac operon
   5561..5582    -  protein_bind   CAP binding site: CAP binding activates transcription in the presence of cAMP. E. coli catabolite activator protein
   5595..5687    -  CDS            lacI (fragment): lac repressor; lacI; The lac repressor binds to the lac operator to inhibit transcription in E. coli. This inhibition can be relieved by adding lactose or isopropyl-β-D-thiogalactopyranoside (IPTG).
   5870..6458    -  rep_origin     ori: high-copy-number ColE1/pMB1/pBR322/pUC origin of replication
   6629..7489    -  CDS            AmpR: β-lactamase; bla; confers resistance to ampicillin, carbenicillin, and related antibiotics
   7490..7594    -  promoter       AmpR promoter: bla
