[The description below was written by a language model from this plasmid's Addgene catalogue record and pLannotate feature annotations shown in this document.]
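Description:
h-alpha-ENaC-2 is a mammalian expression plasmid built on the pcDNA3.1 backbone that carries the full-length human epithelial sodium channel alpha subunit, isoform 2 (gene SCNN1A), with a FLAG epitope fused to its C terminus. The depositor's full sequence is 7,625 nt. It is maintained in E. coli through a high-copy ColE1/pUC-type origin and selected with ampicillin via the β-lactamase gene and its own promoter. An f1 origin is also present, which allows single-stranded DNA production. The restriction sites used to insert the cDNA are not recorded.

The insert (listed as 2,190 bp) sits downstream of the human CMV immediate-early enhancer and promoter and is terminated by the bovine growth hormone polyadenylation signal, giving strong constitutive expression in transfected mammalian cells. The annotated SCNN1A match begins some way downstream of the promoter and is shorter than the stated insert. This may reflect the variant N-terminal region that distinguishes this isoform, though the record does not confirm this. The FLAG coding segment follows directly after the channel sequence, enabling detection or immunoprecipitation with anti-FLAG antibodies. T7 and SP6 phage promoters flank the insert in opposing orientations and can support in vitro transcription. A separate SV40 early promoter drives the neomycin phosphotransferase gene with an SV40 poly(A) signal, permitting G418 selection of stable cell lines. Short annotated fragments such as the HIV-1 LTR, ble, lacI and bom hits appear to be backbone remnants or partial matches rather than functional elements.

The associated work concerns 5' heterogeneity in alpha ENaC mRNA that yields distinct N-terminal protein variants, so the plasmid suits expression and functional comparison of this alpha subunit isoform.
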