Addgene plasmid #83431: h-alpha-ENaC-2
Purpose: full length human alpha ENaC-2 with flag tag
Depositing lab: Christie Thomas. Depositing organization: University of Iowa. Publication: 5' heterogeneity in epithelial sodium channel alpha-subunit mRNA leads to distinct NH2-terminal variant proteins. Thomas CP, Auerbach S, Stokes JB, Volk KA. Am J Physiol. 1998 May;274(5 Pt 1):C1312-23. PubMed 9612219.
Backbone
  Vector backbone: pcDNA3.1
  Backbone manufacturer: thermofisher
  Vector type: Mammalian Expression
Growth in bacteria
  Bacterial resistance: Ampicillin, 100 μg/mL
  Growth temperature: 37°C
  Growth strain: DH5alpha
  Copy number: High Copy
Gene/Insert
  Gene/Insert name: human alpha ENaC isoform 2
  Species: H. sapiens (human)
  Insert size (bp): 2190
  Entrez Gene: SCNN1A (a.k.a. BESC2, ENaCa, ENaCalpha, LIDLS3, PHA1B1, SCNEA, SCNN1)
  Promoter: CMV
  Tag / fusion protein: Flag (C terminal on insert)
  Cloning method: Restriction Enzyme; 5′ cloning site unknown (unknown if destroyed); 3′ cloning site unknown (unknown if destroyed)
  Sequencing primers: 5′ CMV-F; 3′ BGH-rev
Terms and licenses: Academic/Nonprofit Terms; Industry Terms: Not Available to Industry
How to cite: h-alpha-ENaC-2 was a gift from Christie Thomas (Addgene plasmid # 83431 ; http://n2t.net/addgene:83431 ; RRID:Addgene_83431)
