>Addgene plasmid #83431 | h-alpha-ENaC-2 | addgene partial sequence | sequence record 164400 | CMV-F 5'-CGCAAATGGGCGGTAGGCGTG-3'
AGCAGAGCTCTCTGGCTAACTAGAGAACCCACTGCTTACTGGCTTATCGAAATTAATACGACTCACTATA
GGGAGACCCAAGCTTGGTACCGAGCTCGGATCCACTAGTAACGGCCGCCAGTGTGCTGGAATTGGGCAGT
CGCAGGGTGGGACATGGGCATGGCCAGGGGCAGCCTCACTCGGGTTCCAGGGGTGATGGGAGAGGGCACT
CAGGGCCCAGAGCTCAGCCTTGACCCTGACCCTTGCTCTCCCCAATCCACTCCGGGGCTCATGAAGGGGA
ACAAGCTGGAGGAGCAGGACCCTAGACCTCTGCAGCCCATACCAGGTCTCATGGAGGGGAACAAGCTGGA
GGAGCAGGACTCTAGCCCTCCACAGTCCACTCCAGGGCTCATGAAGGGGAACAAGCGTGAGGAGCAGGGG
CTGGGCCCCGAACCTGCGGCGCCCCAGCAGCCCACGGCGGAGGAGGAGGCCCTGATCGAGTTCCACCGCT
CCTACCGAGAGCTCTTCGAGTTCTTCTGCAACAACACCACCATCCACGGCGCCATCCGCCTGGTGTGCTC
CCAGCACAACCGCATGAAGACGGCCTTCTGGGCAGTGCTGTGGCTCTGCACCTTTGGCATGATGTACTGG
CAATTCGGCCTGCTTTTCGGAGAGTACTTCAGCTACCCCGTCAGCCTCAACATCAACCTCAACTCGGACA
AGCTCGTCTTCCCCGCAGTGACCATCTGCACCCTCAATCCCTACAGGTACCCGGAAATTAAAGAGGAGCT
GGAGGAGCTGGACCGCATCACAGAGCAGACGCTCTTTGACCTGTACAAATACAGCTCCTTCACCACTCTC
GTGGCCGGCTCCCGCAGCCGTCGCGACCTGCGGGGGACTCTGCCGCACCCCTTGCAGCGCCTGAGGGTCC
CGCCCCCGCCTCACGGGGCCCGTCGAGCCCGTAGCGTGGCCTCCAGCTTGCGGGACAACAACCCCCAGGT
GGACTGGAAGGACTGGAAGA
