>Addgene plasmid #83431 | h-alpha-ENaC-2 | addgene partial sequence | sequence record 164401 | BGH-rev 5'-TAGAAGGCACAGTCGAGG-3'
AGGTGACACTATAGAATAGGGCCCTCTAGATGCATGCTCGAGTCACTTGTCATCGTCGTCCTTGTAGTCG
GAACTGGCCCCTGCAGAGCCCCCTGGAGATGGGCGGGGGCCCAGGGTGGCATAGGCAGGGGGAGGGGCTG
TCAAGGCTGGAGAGGGAGCAGGGCCTGGCTGGGACAAGGACAGAGACATGGGGTGGGGGCAGAAGTGGGA
AGGAGGGGAGGATGCCAGGGTGGAGGCTACCTCCTGAGCACCCCTGCCCCCTCGGCCTGGAGACCAGTAT
CGGCTTCGGAACCTTCGGAGCAGCATGAGGAACATGATGACCAGCAGGTCAAAGACGAGCTCAGCCATCT
CCACCACAGACAACACCGAGGAGCCGAACCACAGGCTCCACTGGCTGCCCAGGTTGGACAGGAGGGTGAC
CATCGTGACAGAGGGAGACTCAGAATTGGTTTTGTAGTTCAGCTCCTTGAAGAAGATGTTGACTTTGGCC
ACTCCATTTCTCTTGTTGTTGACGGTGTAATTGTTCTGTCGCGATAGCATCTGGAAGACCCATTCCTGGG
ATGTCACCGAGGGCCATCGTGAGTAACCAGCAGAGAGCTGGTAGCTGGTCACGCTGCATGGCTTCCGGCA
CTTGGTGAAACAGCCCAGGTGGTCTGAGGAGAAGTCAACCTGGAGCTTATAGTAGCAGTACCCCCAGGAA
CTGTGCTTTCTGTAGTCACAGTACTCCACGTTCTGGGGCCGCGGATAGAAGATGTAGGCACAGCCACACT
CCTTGATCATGCTCTCCTGGAAGCAGGAGTGAATACACACCTGCTGTGTGTACTTTGAAGGGTAAAGGTT
CTCAACAGGAACATCACTGCCATTCTTGGTGCAGTCGCCATAATCGCCCCCAAGTCTGTCCAGGGTTTCC
TTCCTCATGCTGATGGAGGTCTCCACGCCAGGCCGCAAGTTAAAGCCACCATCATCCATAAAG
